>Addgene plasmid #163181 | A0A0M7LBC1 | addgene full sequence | sequence record 354361 | Addgene NGS Result
TAATACGACTCACTATAGGGGAATTGTGAGCGGATAACAATTCCCCTCTAGAAATAATTTTGTTTAACTT
TAAGAAGGAGATATACAT
[1107 nt withheld, positions 89-1195]
GCTGCAGCCTTGGAACACCACCATCACCACCACCACCACCACCACTGAGATCCGGCTGCTAACAAAGCCC
GAAAGGAAGCTGAGTTGGCTGCTGCCACCGCTGAGCAATAACTAGCATAACCCCTTGGGGCCTCTAAACG
GGTCTTGAGGGGTTTTTTGCTGAAAGGAGGAACTATATCCGGATTGGCGAATGGG
[124 nt withheld, positions 1391-1514]
C
[91 nt withheld, positions 1516-1606]
A
[49 nt withheld, positions 1608-1656]
CCTTTGACGTTGGAGTCCACGTTCTTT
[37 nt withheld, positions 1684-1720]
ACCCTATCTCGGTCTATTCTTTTGATTTATAAGGGATTTTGCCGATTTCGGCCTATTGGTTAAAAAATGA
GCTGATTTAACAAAAATTTAACGCGAATTTTAACAAAATATTAACGCTTACAATTTAGGTGGCACTTTTC
GGGGAAATGTGCGCGGAACCCCTATTTGTTTATTTTTCTAAATACATTCAAATATGTATCCGCTCATGAG
ACAATAACCCTGATAAATGCTTCAATAATATTGAAAAAGGAAGAGTATGAGTATTCAACATTTCCGTGTC
GCCCTTATTCCCTTTTTTGCGGCATTTTGCCTTCCTGTTTTTGCTCACCCAGAAACGCTGGTGAAAGTAA
AAGATGCTGAAGATCAGTTGGGTGCACGAGTGGGTTACATCGAACTGGATCTCAACAGCGGTAAGATCCT
TGAGAGTTTTCGCCCCGAAGAACGTTTTCCAATGATGAGCACTTTTAAAGTTCTGCTATGTGGCGCGGTA
TTATCCCGTATTGACGCCGGGCAAGAGCAACTCGGTCGCCGCATACACTATTCTCAGAATGACTTGGTTG
AGTACTCACCAGTCACAGAAAAGCATCTTACGGATGGCATGACAGTAAGAGAATTATGCAGTGCTGCCAT
AACCATGAGTGATAACACTGCGGCCAACTTACTTCTGACAACGATCGGAGGACCGAAGGAGCTAACCGCT
TTTTTGCACAACATGGGGGATCATGTAACTCGCCTTGATCGTTGGGAACCGGAGCTGAATGAAGCCATAC
CAAACGACGAGCGTGACACCACGATGCCTGCAGCAATGGCAACAACGTTGCGCAAACTATTAACTGGCGA
ACTACTTACTCTAGCTTCCCGGCAACAATTAATAGACTGGATGGAGGCGGATAAAGTTGCAGGACCACTT
CTGCGCTCGGCCCTTCCGGCTGGCTGGTTTATTGCTGATAAATCTGGAGCCGGTGAGCGTGGGTCTCGCG
GTATCATTGCAGCACTGGGGCCAGATGGTAAGCCCTCCCGTATCGTAGTTATCTACACGACGGGGAGTCA
GGCAACTATGGATGAACGAAATAGACAGATCGCTGAGATAGGTGCCTCACTGATTAAGCATTGGTAACTG
TCAGACCAAGTTTACTCATATATACTTTAGATTGATTTAAAACTTCATTTTTAATTTAAAAGGATCTAGG
TGAAGATCCTTTTTGATAATCTCATGACCAAAATCCCTTAACGTGAGTTTTCGTTCCACTGAGCGTCAGA
CCCCGTAGAAAAGATCAAAGGATCTTCTTGAGATCCTTTTTTTCTGCGCGTAATCTGCTGCTTGCAAACA
AAAAAACCACCGCTACCAGCGGTGGTTTGTTTGCCGGATCAAGAGCTACCAACTCTTTTTCCGAAGGTAA
CTGGCTTCAGCAGAGCGCAGATACCAAATACTGTCCTTCTAGTGTAGCCGTAGTTAGGCCACCACTTCAA
GAACTCTGTAGCACCGCCTACATACCTCGCTCTGCTAATCCTGTTACCAGTGGCTGCTGCCAGTGGCGAT
AAGTCGTGTCTTACCGGGTTGGACTCAAGACGATAGTTACCGGATAAGGCGCAGCGGTCGGGCTGAACGG
GGGGTTCGTGCACACAGCCCAGCTTGGAGCGAACGACCTACACCGAACTGAGATACCTACAGCGTGAGCT
ATGAGAAAGCGCCACGCTTCCCGAAGGGAGAAAGGCGGACAGGTATCCGGTAAGCGGCAGGGTCGGAACA
GGAGAGCGCACGAGGGAGCTTCCAGGGGGAAACGCCTGGTATCTTTATAGTCCTGTCGGGTTTCGCCACC
TCTGACTTGAGCGTCGATTTTTGTGATGCTCGTCAGGGGGGCGGAGCCTATGGAAAAACGCCAGCAACGC
GGCCTTTTTACGGTTCCTGGCCTTTTGCTGGCCTTTTGCTCACATGTTCTTTCCTGCGTTATCCCCTGAT
TCTGTGGATAACCGTATTACCGCCTTTGAGTGAGCTGATACCGCTCGCCGCAGCCGAACGACCGAGCGCA
GCGAGTCAGTGAGCGAGGAAGCGGAAGAGCGCCTGATGCGGTATTTTCTCCTTACGCATCTGTGCGGTAT
TTCACACCGCAATGGTGCACTCTCAGTACAATCTGCTCTGATGCCGCATAGTTAAGCCAGTATACACTCC
GCTATCGCTACGTGACTGGGTCATGGCTGCGCCCCGACACCCGCCAACACCCGCTGACGCGCCCTGACGG
GCTTGTCTGCTCCCGGCATCCGCTTACAGACAAGCTGTGACCGTCTCCGGGAGCTGCATGTGTCAGAGGT
TTTCACCGTCATCACCGAAACGCGCGAGGCAGCTGCGGTAAAGCTCATCAGCGTGGTCGTGAAGCGATTC
ACAGATGTCTGCCTGTTCATCCGCGTCCAGCTCGTTGAGTTTCTCCAGAAGCGTTAATGTCTGGCTTCTG
ATAAAGCGGGCCATGTTAAGGGCGGTTTTTTCCTGTTTGGTCACTGATGCCTCCGTGTAAGGGGGATTTC
TGTTCATGGGGGTAATGATACCGATGAAACGAGAGAGGATGCTCACGATACGGGTTACTGATGATGAACA
TGCCCGGTTACTGGAACGTTGTGAGGGTAAACAACTGGCGGTATGGATGCGGCGGGACCAGAGAAAAATC
ACTCAGGGTCAATGCCAGCGCTTCGTTAATACAGATGTAGGTGTTCCACAGGGTAGCCAGCAGCATCCTG
CGATGCAGATCCGGAACATAATGGTGCAGGGCGCTGACTTCCGCGTTTCCAGACTTTACGAAACACGGAA
ACCGAAGACCATTCATGTTGTTGCTCAGGTCGCAGACGTTTTGCAGCAGCAGTCGCTTCACGTTCGCTCG
CGTATCGGTGATTCATTCTGCTAACCAGTAAGGCAACCCCGCCAGCCTAGCCGGGTCCTCAACGACAGGA
GCACGATCATGCGCACCCGTGGGGCCGCCATGCCGGCGATAATGGCCTGCTTCTCGCCGAAACGTTTGGT
GGCGGGACCAGTGACGAAGGCTTGAGCGAGGGCGTGCAAGATTCCGAATACCGCAAGCGACAGGCCGATC
ATCGTCGCGCTCCAGCGAAAGCGGTCCTCGCCGAAAATGACCCAGAGCGCTGCCGGCACCTGTCCTACGA
GTTGCATGATAAAGAAGACAGTCATAAGTGCGGCGACGATAGTCATGCCCCGCGCCCACCGGAAGGAGCT
GACTGGGTTGAAGGCTCTCAAGGGCATCGGTCGAGATCCCGGTGCCTAATGAGTGAGCTAACTTACATTA
ATTGCGTTGCGCTCACTGCCCGCTTTCCAGTCGGGAAACCTGTCGTGCCAGCTGCATTAATGAATCGGCC
AACGCGCGGGGAGAGGCGGTTTGCGTATTGGGCGCCAGGGTGGTTTTTCTTTTCACCAGTGAGACGGGCA
ACAGCTGATTGCCCTTCACCGCCTGGCCCTGAGAGAGTTGCAGCAAGCGGTCCACGCTGGTTTGCCCCAG
CAGGCGAAAATCCTGTTTGATGGTGGTTAACGGCGGGATATAACATGAGCTGTCTTCGGTATCATCGTAT
CCCACTACCGAGATATCCGCACCAACGCGCAGCCCGGACTCGGTAATGGCGCGCATTGCGCCCAGCGCCA
TCTGATCGTTGGCAACCAGCATCGCAGTGGGAACGATGCCCTCATTCAGCATTTGCATGGTTTGTTGAAA
ACCGGACATGGCACTCCAGTCGCCTTCCCGTTCCGCTATCGGCTGAATTTGATTGCGAGTGAGATATTTA
TGCCAGCCAGCCAGACGCAGACGCGCCGAGACAGAACTTAATGGGCCCGCTAACAGCGCGATTTGCTGGT
GACCCAATGCGACCAGATGCTCCACGCCCAGTCGCGTACCGTCTTCATGGGAGAAAATAATACTGTTGAT
GGGTGTCTGGTCAGAGACATCAAGAAATAACGCCGGAACATTAGTGCAGGCAGCTTCCACAGCAATGGCA
TCCTGGTCATCCAGCGGATAGTTAATGATCAGCCCACTGACGCGTTGCGCGAGAAGATTGTGCACCGCCG
CTTTACAGGCTTCGACGCCGCTTCGTTCTACCATCGACACCACCACGCTGGCACCCAGTTGATCGGCGCG
AGATTTAATCGCCGCGACAATTTGCGACGGCGCGTGCAGGGCCAGACTGGAGGTGGCAACGCCAATCAGC
AACGACTGTTTGCCCGCCAGTTGTTGTGCCACGCGGTTGGGAATGTAATTCAGCTCCGCCATCGCCGCTT
CCACTTTTTCCCGCGTTTTCGCAGAAACGTGGCTGGCCTGGTTCACCACGCGGGAAACGGTCTGATAAGA
GACACCGGCATACTCTGCGACATCGTATAACGTTACTGGTTTCACATTCACCACCCTGAATTGACTCTCT
TCCGGGCGCTATCATGCCATACCGCGAAAGGTTTTGCGCCATTCGATGGTGTCCGGGATCTCGACGCTCT
CCCTTATGCGACTCCTGCATTAGGAAGCAGCCCAGTAGTAGGTTGAGGCCGTTGAGCACCGCCGCCGCAA
GGAATGGTGCATGCAAGGAGATGGCGCCCAACAGTCCCCCGGCCACGGGGCCTGCCACCATACCCACGCC
GAAACAAGCGCTCATGAGCCCGAAGTGGCGAGCCCGATCTTCCCCATCGGTGATGTCGGCGATATAGGCG
CCAGCAACCGCACCTGTGGCGCCGGTGATGCCGGCCACGATGCGTCCGGCGTAGAGGATCGAGATCTCGA
TCCCGCGAAAT
Features (pLannotate 1.2.2; 18 found; start..end, strand, type, name):
      1..19      +  promoter       T7 promoter: promoter for bacteriophage T7 RNA polymerase
     20..44      +  protein_bind   lac operator: The lac repressor binds to the lac operator to inhibit transcription in E. coli. This inhibition can be relieved by adding lactose or isopropyl-β-D-thiogalactopyranoside (IPTG). lac repressor encoded by lacI
     59..81      +  RBS            RBS: efficient ribosome binding site from bacteriophage T7 gene 10 (Olins and Rangwala, 1989)
   1211..1237    +  CDS            9xHis: 9xHis affinity tag
   1250..1299    +  CDS            SET1 (fragment): solubility-enhancement tag derived from T7 phage gene 10B
   1307..1354    +  terminator     T7 terminator: transcription terminator for bacteriophage T7 RNA polymerase
   1391..1819    +  rep_origin     f1 ori (sequence partly withheld): f1 bacteriophage origin of replication; arrow indicates direction of (+) strand synthesis
   1872..1976    +  promoter       AmpR promoter: bla
   1977..2837    +  CDS            AmpR: β-lactamase; bla; confers resistance to ampicillin, carbenicillin, and related antibiotics
   3008..3596    +  rep_origin     ori: high-copy-number ColE1/pMB1/pBR322/pUC origin of replication
   3782..3921    -  misc_feature   bom: basis of mobility region from pBR322
   4023..4214    -  CDS            rop: Rop protein, which maintains plasmids at low copy number; rop
   4231..4611    +  CDS            YPB1_ECOLX: Protein predicted: Swiss-Prot protein existence level 4. From Escherichia coli.
   4683..4974    -  CDS            TcR (fragment): tetracycline efflux protein; tet; confers resistance to tetracycline
   4989..5010    -  protein_bind   CAP binding site: CAP binding activates transcription in the presence of cAMP. E. coli catabolite activator protein
   5023..6105    -  CDS            lacI: lac repressor; lacI; The lac repressor binds to the lac operator to inhibit transcription in E. coli. This inhibition can be relieved by adding lactose or isopropyl-β-D-thiogalactopyranoside (IPTG).
   6106..6183    -  promoter       lacI promoter: lacI
   6191..6470    -  CDS            TcR (fragment): tetracycline efflux protein; tet; confers resistance to tetracycline
