[The description below was written by a language model from this plasmid's Addgene catalogue record and pLannotate feature annotations shown in this document.]
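Description:
A0A0M7LBC1 is a bacterial expression plasmid built on the pET21a(+) backbone for inducible production in E. coli of the protein with that UniProt identifier, annotated as an L-2-hydroxyglutarate dehydrogenase from Achromobacter sp. The sequenced plasmid is 6,491 nt. It replicates from a ColE1/pMB1-type origin. The record lists it as high copy, although the backbone also retains the pBR322-derived rop gene and bom region, which normally moderate copy number. Selection is by ampicillin through the bla (AmpR) gene. An f1 origin is present for single-stranded DNA production, and short tetracycline-resistance fragments are non-functional remnants of the pBR322 ancestry.

The expression cassette follows the standard pET design. A T7 promoter is followed directly by a lac operator and then by the strong ribosome binding site from phage T7 gene 10. The coding region comes next, and a T7 terminator closes the cassette. The plasmid carries its own lacI gene, so the lac repressor holds transcription off until IPTG or lactose is added, and expression requires a host that supplies T7 RNA polymerase. The feature table does not annotate the insert itself, but the unannotated stretch between the RBS and the histidine tag corresponds to its expected position.

The catalogue lists an N-terminal T7 tag and a C-terminal 10xHis tag. The automated annotation detects a 9xHis run at the 3′ end of the open reading frame and does not call an N-terminal T7 tag. The histidine tag allows metal-affinity purification. According to the associated publication title, the construct belongs to a study that tested enzyme functional annotations in the EC 1.1.3.15 class, which suggests it was used to express and purify this candidate for activity testing.
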