Addgene plasmid #163181: A0A0M7LBC1
Purpose: Inducible expression of UniProt identifier A0A0M7LBC1
Depositing lab: Martin Engqvist. Depositing organization: Chalmers University of Technology. Publication: Experimental and computational investigation of enzyme functional annotations uncovers misannotation in the EC 1.1.3.15 enzyme class. Rembeza E, Engqvist MKM. PLoS Comput Biol. 2021 Sep 23;17(9):e1009446. doi: 10.1371/journal.pcbi.1009446. eCollection 2021 Sep. PubMed 34555022.
Backbone
  Vector backbone: pET21a(+)
  Vector type: Bacterial Expression
Growth in bacteria
  Bacterial resistance: Ampicillin, 100 μg/mL
  Growth temperature: 37°C
  Growth strain: DH5alpha
  Copy number: High Copy
Gene/Insert
  Gene/Insert name: A0A0M7LBC1 (alt name: L-2-hydroxyglutarate dehydrogenase)
  Species: Achromobacter sp.
  Promoter: T7
  Tag / fusion protein: T7 (N terminal on backbone); 10xHis (C terminal on backbone)
  Cloning method: Unknown
  Sequencing primers: 5′ T7; 3′ T7-term
Terms and licenses: Academic/Nonprofit Terms; Industry Terms: Not Available to Industry
Depositor comments: Insert name is a UniProt identifier
How to cite: A0A0M7LBC1 was a gift from Martin Engqvist (Addgene plasmid # 163181 ; http://n2t.net/addgene:163181 ; RRID:Addgene_163181)
