>Addgene plasmid #163181 | A0A0M7LBC1 | depositor partial sequence | sequence record 316236 | insert gene sequence
[1107 nt withheld, positions 1-1107]
GCTGCAGCCTTGGAACACCACCATCAC
